Addgene plasmid #229037: pTE5430
Purpose: Azurite reporter: PT7-tetO-B0035-Azurite-T7 terminator, AmpR
Depositing lab: Tobias Erb. Depositing organization: Max Planck Institute for Terrestrial Microbiology. Publication: Genetically encoded control of in vitro transcription-translation coupled DNA replication. Barthel S, Hoffmann-Becking M, Karimov IG, Erb TJ. bioRxiv 2025.07.08.663768; doi: 10.1101/2025.07.08.663768.
Backbone
  Vector backbone: pME_Cp_0_7-8_001
  Vector type: Bacterial Expression
Growth in bacteria
  Bacterial resistance: Ampicillin, 100 μg/mL
  Growth temperature: 37°C
  Growth strain: DH5alpha
  Copy number: Unknown
Gene/Insert
  Gene/Insert name: PT7-tetO-B0035-Azurite-T7term
  Promoter: PT7-tetO
  Cloning method: Golden Gate
  Sequencing primers: 5′ CGGTTCCTGGCCTTTTGC; 3′ GATAGGTGCCTCACTGATTAAGC
Terms and licenses: Academic/Nonprofit Terms; Industry Terms: Not Available to Industry
Depositor comments: Please visit https://doi.org/10.1101/2025.07.08.663768 bioRxiv preprint.
How to cite: pTE5430 was a gift from Tobias Erb (Addgene plasmid # 229037 ; http://n2t.net/addgene:229037 ; RRID:Addgene_229037)
