[The description below was written by a language model from this plasmid's Addgene catalogue record and pLannotate feature annotations shown in this document.]
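Description:
pTE5430 is a compact bacterial expression plasmid of about 2.7 kb that serves as a blue fluorescent reporter for T7 RNA polymerase-driven, tetracycline repressor-regulated gene expression. It was assembled by Golden Gate cloning into the pME_Cp_0_7-8_001 backbone. The plasmid is maintained in E. coli through a ColE1/pMB1/pUC-type origin of replication, which the feature annotation classes as high-copy, although the catalogue entry lists copy number as unknown. Selection relies on a β-lactamase (AmpR) gene under its own bla promoter, conferring ampicillin resistance and oriented opposite to the reporter cassette.

The payload is a single transcription unit. A T7 promoter is followed immediately by a tet operator element, which the automated annotation detects as a fragment of the PLtetO-1 promoter. Together these form the hybrid PT7-tetO promoter named in the record. In this arrangement transcription depends on T7 RNA polymerase and can be blocked when TetR binds the operator, with relief expected from tetracycline-class inducers. Downstream lies the B0035 ribosome binding site, which is listed in the catalogue but not picked up in the feature table. It directs translation of Azurite, a rapidly maturing blue fluorescent protein derived from Aequorea victoria GFP. A T7 terminator closes the unit.

The associated publication concerns genetically encoded control of in vitro transcription-translation coupled DNA replication. This suggests the plasmid is used as a fluorescent readout of regulated T7 expression in cell-free systems, though the record itself describes it only as an Azurite reporter.
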