Features (pLannotate 1.2.2; 7 found; start..end, strand, type, name):
      2..715     +  CDS            Azurite: Azurite is a basic (constitutively fluorescent) blue fluorescent protein published in 2006, derived from Aequorea victoria. It is reported to be a rapidly-maturing weak dimer with low acid sensitivity.
    722..768     +  terminator     T7 terminator: transcription terminator for bacteriophage T7 RNA polymerase
    890..1749    -  CDS            AmpR: β-lactamase; bla; confers resistance to ampicillin, carbenicillin, and related antibiotics
   1750..1854    -  promoter       AmpR promoter: bla
   1957..2545    +  rep_origin     ori: high-copy-number ColE1/pMB1/pBR322/pUC origin of replication
   2672..2690    +  promoter       T7 promoter: promoter for bacteriophage T7 RNA polymerase
   2692..2715    +  promoter       PLtetO-1 promoter (fragment): modified phage lambda PL promoter with tet operator sites (Lutz and Bujard, 1997)
>Addgene plasmid #229037 | pTE5430 | addgene full sequence | sequence record 463055 | Addgene NGS Result
AATGTCTAAAGGTGAAGAACTGTTTACCGGTGTTGTTCCAATTCTGGTTGAACTGGATGGTGATGTTAAC
GGTCACAAATTTTCTGTTTCTGGTGAAGGCGAAGGTGATGCAACCTACGGTAAACTGACCCTGAAATTTA
TCTGTACCACTGGTAAACTGCCAGTTCCATGGCCAACTCTGGTTACCACTCTGTCTCACGGTGTTCAATG
TTTTTCTCGTTACCCAGATCACATGAAACAGCACGATTTTTTCAAAAGCGCAATGCCAGAAGGTTACGTT
CAAGAACGTACCATCTTCTTCAAAGATGACGGTAACTACAAAACCCGTGCGGAAGTGAAATTTGAAGGTG
ATACCCTGGTTAACCGTATCGAACTGAAAGGTATCGACTTCAAAGAGGATGGCAACATTCTGGGTCACAA
ACTGGAATACAACTTTAACTCTCACAACATCTACATCATGGCGGACAAACAAAAAAACGGCATCAAAGTG
AACTTCAAGATTCGCCACAACATCGAAGATGGTTCTGTTCAACTGGCAGATCACTACCAACAAAACACCC
CAATTGGTGATGGTCCAGTTCTGCTGCCAGATAACCACTACCTGTCTACCCAATCTGCACTGTCTAAAGA
TCCAAACGAAAAACGTGATCACATGGTGCTGCTGGAATTTCGTACCGCAGCAGGTATTACCCACGGTATG
GATGAACTGTACAAAGCTTAATAGCATAACCCCTTGGGGCCTCTAAACGGGTCTTGAGGGGTTTTTTGCG
CTTGTTGGAGACGAGCTGCGGCCGCGATTATCAAAAAGGATCTTCACCTAGATCCTTTTAAATTAAAAAT
GAAGTTTTAAATCAATCTAAAGTATATATGAGTAAACTTGGTCTGACAGTTACCAATGCTTAATCAGTGA
GGCACCTATCTCAGCGATCTGTCTATTTCGTTCATCCATAGTTGCCTGACTCCCCGTCGTGTAGATAACT
ACGATACGGGAGGGCTTACCATCTGGCCCCAGTGCTGCAATGATACCGCGGACCCACGCTCACCGGCTCC
AGATTTATCAGCAATAAACCAGCCAGCCGGAAGGGCCGAGCGCAGAAGTGGTCCTGCAACTTTATCCGCC
TCCATCCAGTCTATTAATTGTTGCCGGGAAGCTAGAGTAAGTAGTTCGCCAGTTAATAGTTTGCGCAACG
TTGTTGCCATTGCTACAGGCATCGTGGTGTCACGCTCGTCGTTTGGTATGGCTTCATTCAGCTCCGGTTC
CCAACGATCAAGGCGAGTTACATGATCCCCCATGTTGTGCAAAAAAGCGGTTAGCTCCTTCGGTCCTCCG
ATCGTTGTCAGAAGTAAGTTGGCCGCAGTGTTATCACTCATGGTTATGGCAGCACTGCATAATTCTCTTA
CTGTCATGCCATCCGTAAGATGCTTTTCTGTGACTGGTGAGTACTCAACCAAGTCATTCTGAGAATAGTG
TATGCGGCGACCGAGTTGCTCTTGCCCGGCGTCAATACGGGATAATACCGCGCCACATAGCAGAACTTTA
AAAGTGCTCATCATTGGAAAACGTTCTTCGGGGCGAAAACTCTCAAGGATCTTACCGCTGTTGAGATCCA
GTTCGATGTAACCCACTCGTGCACCCAACTGATCTTCAGCATCTTTTACTTTCACCAGCGTTTCTGGGTG
AGCAAAAACAGGAAGGCAAAATGCCGCAAAAAAGGGAATAAGGGCGACACGGAAATGTTGAATACTCATA
CTCTTCCTTTTTCAATATTATTGAAGCATTTATCAGGGTTATTGTCTCATGAGCGGATACATATTTGAAT
GTATTTAGAAAAATAAACAAATAGGGGTTCCGCGCACATTTCCCCGAAAAGTGCCACCTGTCATGACCAA
AATCCCTTAACGTGAGTTTTCGTTCCACTGAGCGTCAGACCCCGTAGAAAAGATCAAAGGATCTTCTTGA
GATCCTTTTTTTCTGCGCGTAATCTGCTGCTTGCAAACAAAAAAACCACCGCTACCAGCGGTGGTTTGTT
TGCCGGATCAAGAGCTACCAACTCTTTTTCCGAAGGTAACTGGCTTCAGCAGAGCGCAGATACCAAATAC
TGTTCTTCTAGTGTAGCCGTAGTTAGGCCACCACTTCAAGAACTCTGTAGCACCGCCTACATACCTCGCT
CTGCTAATCCTGTTACCAGTGGCTGCTGCCAGTGGCGATAAGTCGTGTCTTACCGGGTTGGACTCAAGAC
GATAGTTACCGGATAAGGCGCAGCGGTCGGGCTGAACGGGGGGTTCGTGCACACAGCCCAGCTTGGAGCG
AACGACCTACACCGAACTGAGATACCTACAGCGTGAGCTATGAGAAAGCGCCACGCTTCCCGAAGGGAGA
AAGGCGGACAGGTATCCGGTAAGCGGCAGGGTCGGAACAGGAGAGCGCACGAGGGAGCTTCCAGGGGGAA
ACGCCTGGTATCTTTATAGTCCTGTCGGGTTTCGCCACCTCTGACTTGAGCGTCGATTTTTGTGATGCTC
GTCAGGGGGGCGGAGCCTATGGAAAAACGCCAGCAACGCGGCCTTTTTACGGTTCCTGGCCTTTTGCTGG
CCTTTTGCTCACATGTTCTTTCCTGCGTTATCCCCTGATTCTGTGGATAACCGTGCGGCCGCAACACGTC
TCGAGTAGGAGTAATACGACTCACTATAGGGATCCCTATCAGTGATAGAGATACTAGAGATTAAAGAGGA
GAATAATC
